Addgene plasmid #175537: pcDNA5/FRT/TO_NES_HaloTag9
Purpose: Strict cytosolic expression of HaloTag9 in mammalian cells
Depositing lab: Kai Johnsson. Depositing organization: Max Planck Institute for Medical Research. Publication: Engineered HaloTag variants for fluorescence lifetime multiplexing. Frei MS, Tarnawski M, Roberti MJ, Koch B, Hiblot J, Johnsson K. Nat Methods. 2021 Dec 16. pii: 10.1038/s41592-021-01341-x. doi: 10.1038/s41592-021-01341-x. PubMed 34916672.
Backbone
  Vector backbone: pCDNA5/FR/TO
  Vector type: Mammalian Expression
  Selectable markers: Hygromycin
Growth in bacteria
  Bacterial resistance: Ampicillin, 100 μg/mL
  Growth temperature: 37°C
  Growth strain: DH5alpha
  Copy number: High Copy
Gene/Insert
  Gene/Insert name: NES-HaloTag9 (alt name: NES-HaloTag9)
  Species: H. sapiens (human)
  Mutation: HaloTag9 = HaloTag7-Q165H-P174R
  Cloning method: Gibson Cloning
Terms and licenses: Academic/Nonprofit Terms; Industry Terms: Not Available to Industry
How to cite: pcDNA5/FRT/TO_NES_HaloTag9 was a gift from Kai Johnsson (Addgene plasmid # 175537 ; http://n2t.net/addgene:175537 ; RRID:Addgene_175537)
