[The description below was written by a language model from this plasmid's Addgene catalogue record and pLannotate feature annotations shown in this document.]
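Description:
pcDNA5/FRT/TO_NES_HaloTag9 is a 6.1 kb mammalian expression plasmid built on the pcDNA5/FRT/TO backbone, designed for strictly cytosolic expression of the self-labelling protein tag HaloTag9. It is propagated in E. coli as a high-copy plasmid through a ColE1/pUC-type origin with ampicillin selection from the β-lactamase gene. The annotation also picks up a partial f1 origin and leftover lac promoter/operator sequences, which are backbone remnants.

The expression cassette consists of the human CMV immediate early enhancer and promoter followed by two short tet operator matches. This is the "TO" arrangement, in which transcription is repressed in cells expressing the Tet repressor and switched on by tetracycline or doxycycline, while in cells lacking the repressor the promoter behaves constitutively. Downstream lies the NES-HaloTag9 open reading frame, terminated by the bGH polyadenylation signal. HaloTag is a modified bacterial dehalogenase that bonds covalently to chloroalkane ligands. HaloTag9 is HaloTag7 carrying the Q165H and P174R substitutions, one of a set of variants engineered for fluorescence lifetime multiplexing. The nuclear export signal is named in the record but not annotated separately; it presumably lies in the unannotated stretch upstream of the HaloTag match and serves to keep the protein out of the nucleus.

An FRT site sits directly upstream of a hygromycin resistance gene that has an SV40 poly(A) signal but no annotated promoter of its own. This layout suits FLP-mediated integration into a host line carrying a genomic FRT site, where recombination places the marker behind a resident promoter. Hygromycin selection then yields isogenic stable, inducible lines, and the plasmid can also be used for transient transfection.
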