Features (pLannotate 1.2.2; 21 found; start..end, strand, type, name):
    538..1398    -  CDS            AmpR: β-lactamase; bla; confers resistance to ampicillin, carbenicillin, and related antibiotics
   1399..1503    -  promoter       AmpR promoter: bla
   1562..1614    -  misc_feature   bom (fragment): basis of mobility region from pBR322
   1769..2148    +  enhancer       CMV enhancer: human cytomegalovirus immediate early enhancer
   2149..2352    +  promoter       CMV promoter: human cytomegalovirus (CMV) immediate early promoter
   2354..2373    +  promoter       PLtetO-1 promoter (fragment): modified phage lambda PL promoter with tet operator sites (Lutz and Bujard, 1997)
   2375..2394    +  promoter       PLtetO-1 promoter (fragment): modified phage lambda PL promoter with tet operator sites (Lutz and Bujard, 1997)
   2402..2435    +  promoter       TRE3GV promoter (fragment): 3rd-generation Tet-responsive promoter that can be activated by binding of Tet-On® 3G, optimized for retroviral and lentiviral vectors
   2646..3529    +  CDS            HaloTag® (fragment): modified bacterial dehalogenase that forms covalent bonds with chloroalkane derivatives
   3580..3804    +  polyA_signal   bGH poly(A) signal: bovine growth hormone polyadenylation signal
   3808..3829    +  promoter       SV40 promoter (fragment): SV40 enhancer and early promoter
   3850..4083    +  rep_origin     f1 ori (fragment) (sequence partly withheld): f1 bacteriophage origin of replication; arrow indicates direction of (+) strand synthesis
   4088..4135    +  protein_bind   FRT: FLP-mediated recombination occurs in the 8-bp core sequence TCTAGAAA (Turan and Bode, 2011). FLP recombinase from the Saccharomyces cerevisiae 2μ plasmid
   4143..5165    +  CDS            HygR: aminoglycoside phosphotransferase from E. coli; aph(4)-Ia; confers resistance to hygromycin
   5175..5300    +  CDS            ble (fragment): BLE_KLEPN - Experimental evidence at protein level: Swiss-Prot protein existence level 1. Binding protein with a strong affinity to the bleomycin family of antibiotics. Binds to CL990; an antimitotic-antibiotic compound. From Klebsiella pneumoniae.
   5295..5416    +  polyA_signal   SV40 poly(A) signal: SV40 polyadenylation signal
   5489..5505    -  protein_bind   lac operator: The lac repressor binds to the lac operator to inhibit transcription in E. coli. This inhibition can be relieved by adding lactose or isopropyl-β-D-thiogalactopyranoside (IPTG). lac repressor encoded by lacI
   5513..5543    -  promoter       lac promoter: promoter for the E. coli lac operon
   5558..5579    -  protein_bind   CAP binding site: CAP binding activates transcription in the presence of cAMP. E. coli catabolite activator protein
   5592..5684    -  CDS            lacI (fragment): lac repressor; lacI; The lac repressor binds to the lac operator to inhibit transcription in E. coli. This inhibition can be relieved by adding lactose or isopropyl-β-D-thiogalactopyranoside (IPTG).
   5867..367     -  rep_origin     ori (across the origin): high-copy-number ColE1/pMB1/pBR322/pUC origin of replication
>Addgene plasmid #175537 | pcDNA5/FRT/TO_NES_HaloTag9 | addgene full sequence | sequence record 343746 | Addgene NGS Result
GGTGTAGGTCGTTCGCTCCAAGCTGGGCTGTGTGCACGAACCCCCCGTTCAGCCCGACCGCTGCGCCTTA
TCCGGTAACTATCGTCTTGAGTCCAACCCGGTAAGACACGACTTATCGCCACTGGCAGCAGCCACTGGTA
ACAGGATTAGCAGAGCGAGGTATGTAGGCGGTGCTACAGAGTTCTTGAAGTGGTGGCCTAACTACGGCTA
CACTAGAAGAACAGTATTTGGTATCTGCGCTCTGCTGAAGCCAGTTACCTTCGGAAAAAGAGTTGGTAGC
TCTTGATCCGGCAAACAAACCACCGCTGGTAGCGGTGGTTTTTTTGTTTGCAAGCAGCAGATTACGCGCA
GAAAAAAAGGATCTCAAGAAGATCCTTTGATCTTTTCTACGGGGTCTGACGCTCAGTGGAACGAAAACTC
ACGTTAAGGGATTTTGGTCATGAGATTATCAAAAAGGATCTTCACCTAGATCCTTTTAAATTAAAAATGA
AGTTTTAAATCAATCTAAAGTATATATGAGTAAACTTGGTCTGACAGTTACCAATGCTTAATCAGTGAGG
CACCTATCTCAGCGATCTGTCTATTTCGTTCATCCATAGTTGCCTGACTCCCCGTCGTGTAGATAACTAC
GATACGGGAGGGCTTACCATCTGGCCCCAGTGCTGCAATGATACCGCGAGACCCACGCTCACCGGCTCCA
GATTTATCAGCAATAAACCAGCCAGCCGGAAGGGCCGAGCGCAGAAGTGGTCCTGCAACTTTATCCGCCT
CCATCCAGTCTATTAATTGTTGCCGGGAAGCTAGAGTAAGTAGTTCGCCAGTTAATAGTTTGCGCAACGT
TGTTGCCATTGCTACAGGCATCGTGGTGTCACGCTCGTCGTTTGGTATGGCTTCATTCAGCTCCGGTTCC
CAACGATCAAGGCGAGTTACATGATCCCCCATGTTGTGCAAAAAAGCGGTTAGCTCCTTCGGTCCTCCGA
TCGTTGTCAGAAGTAAGTTGGCCGCAGTGTTATCACTCATGGTTATGGCAGCACTGCATAATTCTCTTAC
TGTCATGCCATCCGTAAGATGCTTTTCTGTGACTGGTGAGTACTCAACCAAGTCATTCTGAGAATAGTGT
ATGCGGCGACCGAGTTGCTCTTGCCCGGCGTCAATACGGGATAATACCGCGCCACATAGCAGAACTTTAA
AAGTGCTCATCATTGGAAAACGTTCTTCGGGGCGAAAACTCTCAAGGATCTTACCGCTGTTGAGATCCAG
TTCGATGTAACCCACTCGTGCACCCAACTGATCTTCAGCATCTTTTACTTTCACCAGCGTTTCTGGGTGA
GCAAAAACAGGAAGGCAAAATGCCGCAAAAAAGGGAATAAGGGCGACACGGAAATGTTGAATACTCATAC
TCTTCCTTTTTCAATATTATTGAAGCATTTATCAGGGTTATTGTCTCATGAGCGGATACATATTTGAATG
TATTTAGAAAAATAAACAAATAGGGGTTCCGCGCACATTTCCCCGAAAAGTGCCACCTGACGTCGACGGA
TCGGGAGATCTCCCGATCCCCTATGGTGCACTCTCAGTACAATCTGCTCTGATGCCGCATAGTTAAGCCA
GTATCTGCTCCCTGCTTGTGTGTTGGAGGTCGCTGAGTAGTGCGCGAGCAAAATTTAAGCTACAACAAGG
CAAGGCTTGACCGACAATTGCATGAAGAATCTGCTTAGGGTTAGGCGTTTTGCGCTGCTTCGCGATGTAC
GGGCCAGATATACGCGTTGACATTGATTATTGACTAGTTATTAATAGTAATCAATTACGGGGTCATTAGT
TCATAGCCCATATATGGAGTTCCGCGTTACATAACTTACGGTAAATGGCCCGCCTGGCTGACCGCCCAAC
GACCCCCGCCCATTGACGTCAATAATGACGTATGTTCCCATAGTAACGCCAATAGGGACTTTCCATTGAC
GTCAATGGGTGGAGTATTTACGGTAAACTGCCCACTTGGCAGTACATCAAGTGTATCATATGCCAAGTAC
GCCCCCTATTGACGTCAATGACGGTAAATGGCCCGCCTGGCATTATGCCCAGTACATGACCTTATGGGAC
TTTCCTACTTGGCAGTACATCTACGTATTAGTCATCGCTATTACCATGGTGATGCGGTTTTGGCAGTACA
TCAATGGGCGTGGATAGCGGTTTGACTCACGGGGATTTCCAAGTCTCCACCCCATTGACGTCAATGGGAG
TTTGTTTTGGCACCAAAATCAACGGGACTTTCCAAAATGTCGTAACAACTCCGCCCCATTGACGCAAATG
GGCGGTAGGCGTGTACGGTGGGAGGTCTATATAAGCAGAGCTCTCCCTATCAGTGATAGAGATCTCCCTA
TCAGTGATAGAGATCGTCGACGAGCTCGTTTAGTGAACCGTCAGATCGCCTGGAGACGCCATCCACGCTG
TTTTGACCTCCATAGAAGACACCGGGACCGATCCAGCCTCCGGACTCTAGCGTTTAAACTTAAGCTTGGT
ACCGAGCTCGGATCCACTAGTCCAGTGTGGTGGAATTCTGCAGATATCCAGCAACCATGCTGCAGAACGA
GCTTGCTCTTAAGTTGGCTGGACTTGATATTAACAAGACTGGAGGTTCTGGATCCGAAATCGGTACTGGC
TTTCCATTCGACCCCCATTATGTGGAAGTCCTGGGCGAGCGCATGCACTACGTCGATGTTGGTCCGCGCG
ATGGCACCCCTGTGCTGTTCCTGCACGGTAACCCGACCTCCTCCTACGTGTGGCGCAACATCATCCCGCA
TGTTGCACCGACCCATCGCTGCATTGCTCCAGACCTGATCGGTATGGGCAAATCCGACAAACCAGACCTG
GGTTATTTCTTCGACGACCACGTCCGCTTCATGGATGCCTTCATCGAAGCCCTGGGTCTGGAAGAGGTCG
TCCTGGTCATTCACGACTGGGGCTCCGCTCTGGGTTTCCACTGGGCCAAGCGCAATCCAGAGCGCGTCAA
AGGTATTGCATTTATGGAGTTCATCCGCCCTATCCCGACCTGGGACGAATGGCCAGAATTTGCCCGCGAG
ACCTTCCAGGCCTTCCGCACCACCGACGTCGGCCGCAAGCTGATCATCGATCATAACGTTTTTATCGAGG
GTACGCTGCGTATGGGTGTCGTCCGCCCGCTGACTGAAGTCGAGATGGACCATTACCGCGAGCCGTTCCT
GAATCCTGTTGACCGCGAGCCACTGTGGCGCTTCCCAAACGAGCTGCCAATCGCCGGTGAGCCAGCGAAC
ATCGTCGCGCTGGTCGAAGAATACATGGACTGGCTGCACCAGTCCCCTGTCCCGAAGCTGCTGTTCTGGG
GCACCCCAGGCGTTCTGATCCCACCGGCCGAAGCCGCTCGCCTGGCCAAAAGCCTGCCTAACTGCAAGGC
TGTGGACATCGGCCCGGGTCTGAATCTGCTGCAAGAAGACAACCCGGACCTGATCGGCAGCGAGATCGCG
CGCTGGCTGTCTACTCTGGAGATTTCCGGTTAACCGCTCGAGTCTAGAGGGCCCGTTTAAACCCGCTGAT
CAGCCTCGACTGTGCCTTCTAGTTGCCAGCCATCTGTTGTTTGCCCCTCCCCCGTGCCTTCCTTGACCCT
GGAAGGTGCCACTCCCACTGTCCTTTCCTAATAAAATGAGGAAATTGCATCGCATTGTCTGAGTAGGTGT
CATTCTATTCTGGGGGGTGGGGTGGGGCAGGACAGCAAGGGGGAGGATTGGGAAGACAATAGCAGGCATG
CTGGGGATGCGGTGGGCTCTATGGCTTCTGAGGCGGAAAGAACCAGCTGGGGCTCTAGGGGGTATCCCC
[124 nt withheld, positions 3850-3973]
C
[91 nt withheld, positions 3975-4065]
AGGGTGATGGTTCACGTACCTAGAAGTTCCTATTCCGAAGTTCCTATTCTCTAGAAAGTATAGGAACTTC
CTTGGCCAAAAAGCCTGAACTCACCGCGACGTCTGTCGAGAAGTTTCTGATCGAAAAGTTCGACAGCGTC
TCCGACCTGATGCAGCTCTCGGAGGGCGAAGAATCTCGTGCTTTCAGCTTCGATGTAGGAGGGCGTGGAT
ATGTCCTGCGGGTAAATAGCTGCGCCGATGGTTTCTACAAAGATCGTTATGTTTATCGGCACTTTGCATC
GGCCGCGCTCCCGATTCCGGAAGTGCTTGACATTGGGGAATTCAGCGAGAGCCTGACCTATTGCATCTCC
CGCCGTGCACAGGGTGTCACGTTGCAAGACCTGCCTGAAACCGAACTGCCCGCTGTTCTGCAGCCGGTCG
CGGAGGCCATGGATGCGATCGCTGCGGCCGATCTTAGCCAGACGAGCGGGTTCGGCCCATTCGGACCGCA
AGGAATCGGTCAATACACTACATGGCGTGATTTCATATGCGCGATTGCTGATCCCCATGTGTATCACTGG
CAAACTGTGATGGACGACACCGTCAGTGCGTCCGTCGCGCAGGCTCTCGATGAGCTGATGCTTTGGGCCG
AGGACTGCCCCGAAGTCCGGCACCTCGTGCACGCGGATTTCGGCTCCAACAATGTCCTGACGGACAATGG
CCGCATAACAGCGGTCATTGACTGGAGCGAGGCGATGTTCGGGGATTCCCAATACGAGGTCGCCAACATC
TTCTTCTGGAGGCCGTGGTTGGCTTGTATGGAGCAGCAGACGCGCTACTTCGAGCGGAGGCATCCGGAGC
TTGCAGGATCGCCGCGGCTCCGGGCGTATATGCTCCGCATTGGTCTTGACCAACTCTATCAGAGCTTGGT
TGACGGCAATTTCGATGATGCAGCTTGGGCGCAGGGTCGATGCGACGCAATCGTCCGATCCGGAGCCGGG
ACTGTCGGGCGTACACAAATCGCCCGCAGAAGCGCGGCCGTCTGGACCGATGGCTGTGTAGAAGTACTCG
CCGATAGTGGAAACCGACGCCCCAGCACTCGTCCGAGGGCAAAGGAATAGCACGTACTACGAGATTTCGA
TTCCACCGCCGCCTTCTATGAAAGGTTGGGCTTCGGAATCGTTTTCCGGGACGCCGGCTGGATGATCCTC
CAGCGCGGGGATCTCATGCTGGAGTTCTTCGCCCACCCCAACTTGTTTATTGCAGCTTATAATGGTTACA
AATAAAGCAATAGCATCACAAATTTCACAAATAAAGCATTTTTTTCACTGCATTCTAGTTGTGGTTTGTC
CAAACTCATCAATGTATCTTATCATGTCTGTATACCGTCGACCTCTAGCTAGAGCTTGGCGTAATCATGG
TCATAGCTGTTTCCTGTGTGAAATTGTTATCCGCTCACAATTCCACACAACATACGAGCCGGAAGCATAA
AGTGTAAAGCCTGGGGTGCCTAATGAGTGAGCTAACTCACATTAATTGCGTTGCGCTCACTGCCCGCTTT
CCAGTCGGGAAACCTGTCGTGCCAGCTGCATTAATGAATCGGCCAACGCGCGGGGAGAGGCGGTTTGCGT
ATTGGGCGCTCTTCCGCTTCCTCGCTCACTGACTCGCTGCGCTCGGTCGTTCGGCTGCGGCGAGCGGTAT
CAGCTCACTCAAAGGCGGTAATACGGTTATCCACAGAATCAGGGGATAACGCAGGAAAGAACATGTGAGC
AAAAGGCCAGCAAAAGGCCAGGAACCGTAAAAAGGCCGCGTTGCTGGCGTTTTTCCATAGGCTCCGCCCC
CCTGACGAGCATCACAAAAATCGACGCTCAAGTCAGAGGTGGCGAAACCCGACAGGACTATAAAGATACC
AGGCGTTTCCCCCTGGAAGCTCCCTCGTGCGCTCTCCTGTTCCGACCCTGCCGCTTACCGGATACCTGTC
CGCCTTTCTCCCTTCGGGAAGCGTGGCGCTTTCTCATAGCTCACGCTGTAGGTATCTCAGTTC
